Addgene plasmid #194816: MAC-C Sars-CoV-2 NSP2_T85I
Purpose: Sars-CoV-2 NSP2_T85I in MAC-C destination vector
Depositing lab: Markku Varjosalo. Depositing organization: University of Helsinki, Institute of Biotechnology. Publication: The comprehensive SARS-CoV-2 ‘hijackome’ knowledge base— reveals significant changes in host cell protein expression and activation by multiple SARS-CoV-2 variants. Varjosalo M, Huuskonen S, Liu X, Redchuk T, Salokas K, Lundberg R, Maljanen S, Belik M, Reinholm A, Kolehmainen P, Tripathi G, Laine P, Belanov S, Auvinen P, Vartiainen M, Laine L, Österlund P, Julkkunen I, Kakkola L. 10 May 2024, Research Square 10.21203/rs.3.rs-4322477/v1.
Backbone
  Vector backbone: MAC-tag-C (#108077)
  Vector type: Mammalian Expression
  Selectable markers: Hygromycin
Growth in bacteria
  Bacterial resistance: Ampicillin, 100 μg/mL
  Growth temperature: 37°C
  Growth strain: DH5alpha
  Copy number: High Copy
Gene/Insert
  Gene/Insert name: NSP2_T85I (alt name: NSP2 T85I)
  Species: Sars-CoV-2
  Mutation: T85I
  Entrez Gene: ORF1ab (a.k.a. GU280_gp01)
  Tag / fusion protein: MAC-C (C terminal on backbone)
Terms and licenses: Academic/Nonprofit Terms; Industry Terms
Depositor comments: Mutation in +1 localization. Please visit https://doi.org/10.21203/rs.3.rs-4322477/v1 for preprint.
How to cite: MAC-C Sars-CoV-2 NSP2_T85I was a gift from Markku Varjosalo (Addgene plasmid # 194816 ; http://n2t.net/addgene:194816 ; RRID:Addgene_194816)
