[The description below was written by a language model from this plasmid's Addgene catalogue record and pLannotate feature annotations shown in this document.]
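Description:
MAC-C Sars-CoV-2 NSP2_T85I is an 8.2 kb mammalian expression plasmid in which the SARS-CoV-2 non-structural protein 2 coding region, carrying the T85I substitution, has been placed in the MAC-tag-C Gateway destination backbone. It is propagated in E. coli through a high-copy ColE1/pUC-type origin with ampicillin selection from the β-lactamase gene. The viral insert is flanked by attB1 and attB2 sites, the footprint of Gateway recombination. The automated annotation recognises it only as a fragment of the ORF1a polyprotein, so the nsp10 function text attached to that hit is generic to the polyprotein entry and does not describe this insert. The depositor notes that the mutation is in "+1 localization", without further explanation.

Expression is driven by the CMV enhancer and promoter. This is followed by short matches to tet operator-containing promoters, which is consistent with a tetracycline-regulatable CMV/TetO arrangement, and the transcript ends at a bGH polyadenylation signal. Downstream of attB2, an E. coli birA-derived biotin ligase coding sequence is annotated. This corresponds to the C-terminal MAC tag on the backbone, so NSP2 is produced as a C-terminal fusion. A biotin ligase fusion of this kind allows proximity-dependent biotinylation of neighbouring proteins; any additional affinity epitopes in the tag are not annotated in the feature table.

An FRT site lies immediately upstream of a hygromycin resistance gene that has no complete annotated promoter of its own. This layout is typical of vectors designed for FLP-mediated integration into a genomic FRT locus, with hygromycin selection of stable lines. According to the associated publication title, the construct belongs to a set used to map how SARS-CoV-2 variant proteins affect host cell proteins.
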