Features (pLannotate 1.2.2; 24 found; start..end, strand, type, name):
    197..785     -  rep_origin     ori: high-copy-number ColE1/pMB1/pBR322/pUC origin of replication
    956..1816    -  CDS            AmpR: β-lactamase; bla; confers resistance to ampicillin, carbenicillin, and related antibiotics
   1817..1921    -  promoter       AmpR promoter: bla
   1980..2032    -  misc_feature   bom (fragment): basis of mobility region from pBR322
   2187..2566    +  enhancer       CMV enhancer: human cytomegalovirus immediate early enhancer
   2567..2770    +  promoter       CMV promoter: human cytomegalovirus (CMV) immediate early promoter
   2772..2791    +  promoter       PLtetO-1 promoter (fragment): modified phage lambda PL promoter with tet operator sites (Lutz and Bujard, 1997)
   2793..2812    +  promoter       PLtetO-1 promoter (fragment): modified phage lambda PL promoter with tet operator sites (Lutz and Bujard, 1997)
   2820..2853    +  promoter       TRE3GV promoter (fragment): 3rd-generation Tet-responsive promoter that can be activated by binding of Tet-On® 3G, optimized for retroviral and lentiviral vectors
   2988..3012    +  protein_bind   attB1: mutant version of attB; recombination site for the Gateway® BP reaction BP Clonase™
   3021..4940    +  CDS            R1A_SARS2 (fragment): Experimental evidence at protein level: Swiss-Prot protein existence level 1. [Non-structural protein 10]: Plays a pivotal role in viral transcription by stimulating both nsp14 3'-5' exoribonuclease and nsp16 2'-O-methyltransferase activities. Therefore plays an essential role in viral mRNAs cap methylation. From Severe acute respiratory syndrome coronavirus 2 (2019-nCoV) (SARS-CoV-2).
   4936..4960    -  protein_bind   attB2: mutant version of attB; recombination site for the Gateway® BP reaction BP Clonase™
   5148..6107    +  CDS            birA: BIRA_ECOLI - Also known as bioR, dhbB. Experimental evidence at protein level: Swiss-Prot protein existence level 1. Acts both as a biotin--[acetyl-CoA-carboxylase] ligase and a biotin-operon repressor. In the presence of ATP, BirA activates biotin to form the BirA-biotinyl-5'-adenylate (BirA-bio-5'-AMP or holoBirA) complex. HoloBirA can either transfer the biotinyl moiety to the biotin carboxyl carrier protein (BCCP) subunit of acetyl-CoA carboxylase, or bind to the biotin operator site and inhibit transcription of the operon. From Escherichia coli (strain K12).
   6157..6381    +  polyA_signal   bGH poly(A) signal: bovine growth hormone polyadenylation signal
   6385..6406    +  promoter       SV40 promoter (fragment): SV40 enhancer and early promoter
   6427..6660    +  rep_origin     f1 ori (fragment) (sequence partly withheld): f1 bacteriophage origin of replication; arrow indicates direction of (+) strand synthesis
   6665..6712    +  protein_bind   FRT: FLP-mediated recombination occurs in the 8-bp core sequence TCTAGAAA (Turan and Bode, 2011). FLP recombinase from the Saccharomyces cerevisiae 2μ plasmid
   6720..7742    +  CDS            HygR: aminoglycoside phosphotransferase from E. coli; aph(4)-Ia; confers resistance to hygromycin
   7752..7877    +  CDS            ble (fragment): BLE_KLEPN - Experimental evidence at protein level: Swiss-Prot protein existence level 1. Binding protein with a strong affinity to the bleomycin family of antibiotics. Binds to CL990; an antimitotic-antibiotic compound. From Klebsiella pneumoniae.
   7872..7993    +  polyA_signal   SV40 poly(A) signal: SV40 polyadenylation signal
   8066..8082    -  protein_bind   lac operator: The lac repressor binds to the lac operator to inhibit transcription in E. coli. This inhibition can be relieved by adding lactose or isopropyl-β-D-thiogalactopyranoside (IPTG). lac repressor encoded by lacI
   8090..8120    -  promoter       lac promoter: promoter for the E. coli lac operon
   8135..8156    -  protein_bind   CAP binding site: CAP binding activates transcription in the presence of cAMP. E. coli catabolite activator protein
   8169..14      -  CDS            lacI (fragment) (across the origin): lac repressor; lacI; The lac repressor binds to the lac operator to inhibit transcription in E. coli. This inhibition can be relieved by adding lactose or isopropyl-β-D-thiogalactopyranoside (IPTG).
>Addgene plasmid #194816 | MAC-C Sars-CoV-2 NSP2_T85I | addgene full sequence | sequence record 383887 | Addgene NGS Result
TGCGTATTGGGCGCTCTTCCGCTTCCTCGCTCACTGACTCGCTGCGCTCGGTCGTTCGGCTGCGGCGAGC
GGTATCAGCTCACTCAAAGGCGGTAATACGGTTATCCACAGAATCAGGGGATAACGCAGGAAAGAACATG
TGAGCAAAAGGCCAGCAAAAGGCCAGGAACCGTAAAAAGGCCGCGTTGCTGGCGTTTTTCCATAGGCTCC
GCCCCCCTGACGAGCATCACAAAAATCGACGCTCAAGTCAGAGGTGGCGAAACCCGACAGGACTATAAAG
ATACCAGGCGTTTCCCCCTGGAAGCTCCCTCGTGCGCTCTCCTGTTCCGACCCTGCCGCTTACCGGATAC
CTGTCCGCCTTTCTCCCTTCGGGAAGCGTGGCGCTTTCTCATAGCTCACGCTGTAGGTATCTCAGTTCGG
TGTAGGTCGTTCGCTCCAAGCTGGGCTGTGTGCACGAACCCCCCGTTCAGCCCGACCGCTGCGCCTTATC
CGGTAACTATCGTCTTGAGTCCAACCCGGTAAGACACGACTTATCGCCACTGGCAGCAGCCACTGGTAAC
AGGATTAGCAGAGCGAGGTATGTAGGCGGTGCTACAGAGTTCTTGAAGTGGTGGCCTAACTACGGCTACA
CTAGAAGAACAGTATTTGGTATCTGCGCTCTGCTGAAGCCAGTTACCTTCGGAAAAAGAGTTGGTAGCTC
TTGATCCGGCAAACAAACCACCGCTGGTAGCGGTGGTTTTTTTGTTTGCAAGCAGCAGATTACGCGCAGA
AAAAAAGGATCTCAAGAAGATCCTTTGATCTTTTCTACGGGGTCTGACGCTCAGTGGAACGAAAACTCAC
GTTAAGGGATTTTGGTCATGAGATTATCAAAAAGGATCTTCACCTAGATCCTTTTAAATTAAAAATGAAG
TTTTAAATCAATCTAAAGTATATATGAGTAAACTTGGTCTGACAGTTACCAATGCTTAATCAGTGAGGCA
CCTATCTCAGCGATCTGTCTATTTCGTTCATCCATAGTTGCCTGACTCCCCGTCGTGTAGATAACTACGA
TACGGGAGGGCTTACCATCTGGCCCCAGTGCTGCAATGATACCGCGAGACCCACGCTCACCGGCTCCAGA
TTTATCAGCAATAAACCAGCCAGCCGGAAGGGCCGAGCGCAGAAGTGGTCCTGCAACTTTATCCGCCTCC
ATCCAGTCTATTAATTGTTGCCGGGAAGCTAGAGTAAGTAGTTCGCCAGTTAATAGTTTGCGCAACGTTG
TTGCCATTGCTACAGGCATCGTGGTGTCACGCTCGTCGTTTGGTATGGCTTCATTCAGCTCCGGTTCCCA
ACGATCAAGGCGAGTTACATGATCCCCCATGTTGTGCAAAAAAGCGGTTAGCTCCTTCGGTCCTCCGATC
GTTGTCAGAAGTAAGTTGGCCGCAGTGTTATCACTCATGGTTATGGCAGCACTGCATAATTCTCTTACTG
TCATGCCATCCGTAAGATGCTTTTCTGTGACTGGTGAGTACTCAACCAAGTCATTCTGAGAATAGTGTAT
GCGGCGACCGAGTTGCTCTTGCCCGGCGTCAATACGGGATAATACCGCGCCACATAGCAGAACTTTAAAA
GTGCTCATCATTGGAAAACGTTCTTCGGGGCGAAAACTCTCAAGGATCTTACCGCTGTTGAGATCCAGTT
CGATGTAACCCACTCGTGCACCCAACTGATCTTCAGCATCTTTTACTTTCACCAGCGTTTCTGGGTGAGC
AAAAACAGGAAGGCAAAATGCCGCAAAAAAGGGAATAAGGGCGACACGGAAATGTTGAATACTCATACTC
TTCCTTTTTCAATATTATTGAAGCATTTATCAGGGTTATTGTCTCATGAGCGGATACATATTTGAATGTA
TTTAGAAAAATAAACAAATAGGGGTTCCGCGCACATTTCCCCGAAAAGTGCCACCTGACGTCGACGGATC
GGGAGATCTCCCGATCCCCTATGGTGCACTCTCAGTACAATCTGCTCTGATGCCGCATAGTTAAGCCAGT
ATCTGCTCCCTGCTTGTGTGTTGGAGGTCGCTGAGTAGTGCGCGAGCAAAATTTAAGCTACAACAAGGCA
AGGCTTGACCGACAATTGCATGAAGAATCTGCTTAGGGTTAGGCGTTTTGCGCTGCTTCGCGATGTACGG
GCCAGATATACGCGTTGACATTGATTATTGACTAGTTATTAATAGTAATCAATTACGGGGTCATTAGTTC
ATAGCCCATATATGGAGTTCCGCGTTACATAACTTACGGTAAATGGCCCGCCTGGCTGACCGCCCAACGA
CCCCCGCCCATTGACGTCAATAATGACGTATGTTCCCATAGTAACGCCAATAGGGACTTTCCATTGACGT
CAATGGGTGGAGTATTTACGGTAAACTGCCCACTTGGCAGTACATCAAGTGTATCATATGCCAAGTACGC
CCCCTATTGACGTCAATGACGGTAAATGGCCCGCCTGGCATTATGCCCAGTACATGACCTTATGGGACTT
TCCTACTTGGCAGTACATCTACGTATTAGTCATCGCTATTACCATGGTGATGCGGTTTTGGCAGTACATC
AATGGGCGTGGATAGCGGTTTGACTCACGGGGATTTCCAAGTCTCCACCCCATTGACGTCAATGGGAGTT
TGTTTTGGCACCAAAATCAACGGGACTTTCCAAAATGTCGTAACAACTCCGCCCCATTGACGCAAATGGG
CGGTAGGCGTGTACGGTGGGAGGTCTATATAAGCAGAGCTCTCCCTATCAGTGATAGAGATCTCCCTATC
AGTGATAGAGATCGTCGACGAGCTCGTTTAGTGAACCGTCAGATCGCCTGGAGACGCCATCCACGCTGTT
TTGACCTCCATAGAAGACACCGGGACCGATCCAGCCTCCGGACTCTAGCGTTTAAACTTAAGCTTGGTAC
CGAGCTCGGATCCACTAGTCCAGTGTGGTGGAATTCTGCAGATATCAACAAGTTTGTACAAAAAAGCAGG
CTCCACCATGGCCTACACGCGATATGTTGACAACAACTTTTGTGGACCTGACGGCTACCCTCTTGAATGT
ATTAAGGATCTTCTGGCTCGCGCTGGAAAAGCCAGTTGTACACTGTCTGAGCAGCTCGACTTTATAGATA
CAAAGCGGGGGGTCTATTGTTGCCGAGAGCATGAACATGAGATCGCATGGTATACGGAGCGCTCTGAAAA
AAGCTATGAATTGCAGACACCCTTTGAAATTAAGTTGGCGAAAAAGTTCGATATATTCAATGGTGAGTGC
CCCAACTTTGTCTTTCCCCTTAACAGTATCATTAAAACAATCCAGCCCCGGGTGGAAAAGAAGAAATTGG
ATGGATTCATGGGCAGGATCAGAAGTGTTTACCCAGTGGCATCCCCTAATGAATGCAATCAGATGTGCCT
GTCCACGCTGATGAAATGCGACCACTGCGGTGAAACGTCTTGGCAAACGGGGGACTTTGTAAAAGCAACG
TGCGAGTTTTGCGGAACTGAGAACTTGACAAAGGAGGGAGCGACTACATGTGGATACCTGCCTCAGAACG
CGGTAGTGAAAATATACTGTCCTGCCTGTCACAATTCTGAAGTTGGGCCTGAACATAGCTTGGCCGAATA
CCATAACGAAAGTGGATTGAAGACAATTCTTCGCAAAGGAGGCCGGACTATCGCGTTCGGGGGCTGCGTG
TTTAGCTATGTAGGATGTCATAATAAATGCGCATATTGGGTTCCACGAGCTAGCGCAAACATAGGCTGCA
ACCACACAGGCGTAGTTGGTGAGGGATCAGAAGGTCTTAATGATAACTTGCTCGAAATATTGCAAAAGGA
AAAAGTCAACATAAATATTGTAGGAGATTTTAAATTGAATGAAGAGATTGCGATAATCCTTGCGTCATTT
TCCGCAAGTACGAGTGCGTTCGTTGAGACTGTAAAGGGGCTCGACTATAAAGCGTTTAAGCAAATAGTAG
AGAGCTGCGGAAACTTTAAAGTTACGAAGGGAAAAGCCAAAAAAGGTGCATGGAACATTGGCGAGCAGAA
GAGTATACTGTCCCCCCTGTACGCCTTCGCGTCAGAAGCAGCTCGAGTAGTTAGAAGTATATTCTCACGA
ACGCTCGAGACGGCGCAGAATAGTGTGCGCGTGCTCCAGAAGGCTGCTATTACGATCCTCGACGGCATAT
CCCAGTATTCTCTTCGACTGATTGATGCTATGATGTTCACCTCCGACTTGGCGACGAACAATCTCGTAGT
TATGGCTTATATCACCGGCGGCGTTGTACAATTGACGTCTCAGTGGCTGACGAACATCTTCGGAACCGTG
TACGAGAAGCTCAAACCAGTTCTTGATTGGCTTGAAGAAAAGTTTAAGGAAGGCGTCGAGTTTCTCCGGG
ATGGGTGGGAAATTGTTAAGTTTATCTCCACCTGCGCGTGTGAAATTGTGGGAGGGCAAATTGTCACCTG
CGCCAAGGAAATTAAAGAGTCAGTTCAGACGTTTTTTAAACTTGTGAACAAATTCCTTGCTCTCTGTGCG
GATAGTATAATCATCGGTGGGGCGAAGTTGAAAGCACTCAATCTTGGTGAAACTTTCGTGACCCACAGCA
AAGGCCTGTATAGGAAGTGTGTTAAAAGCAGGGAGGAGACCGGTCTTCTTATGCCGCTGAAGGCGCCCAA
AGAGATAATTTTTCTTGAGGGGGAAACTCTTCCGACCGAAGTGCTCACGGAAGAAGTAGTTCTGAAAACA
GGGGACCTTCAACCACTGGAGCAACCGACCTCTGAGGCAGTTGAAGCGCCGCTCGTCGGAACTCCTGTAT
GTATTAACGGCCTCATGCTGTTGGAAATTAAGGATACGGAGAAGTACTGTGCACTGGCCCCCAACATGAT
GGTCACGAACAACACCTTTACCCTTAAGGGCGGCGACCCAGCTTTCTTGTACAAAGTGGTTGATATCAAG
GCCGCCGACATCACCAGCCTGTACAAGAAAGTGGGGTGGAGCCATCCCCAGTTCGAGAAGGGCGGAGGAT
CTGGCGGCGGAAGCGGCGGAGGAAGCTGGTCCCACCCTCAGTTTGAGAAAGGCACCGAGCTGGGCAGCAC
CATGGCCAGCTACCCCTACGACGTGCCCGACTACGCCAAGGACAACACCGTGCCCCTGAAGCTGATCGCC
CTGCTGGCCAACGGCGAGTTCCACTCTGGCGAGCAGCTGGGCGAGACACTGGGCATGAGCAGAGCCGCCA
TCAACAAGCACATCCAGACCCTGCGGGACTGGGGCGTGGACGTGTTCACAGTGCCCGGCAAGGGCTACAG
CCTGCCCGAGCCCATCCAGCTGCTGAACGCCAAGCAGATCCTGGGCCAGCTGGATGGCGGATCTGTGGCC
GTGCTGCCCGTGATCGACAGCACCAACCAGTATCTGCTCGACCGGATCGGCGAGCTGAAGTCCGGCGACG
CCTGTATCGCCGAGTACCAGCAGGCCGGCAGAGGCGGCAGGGGCAGAAAGTGGTTCAGCCCCTTCGGCGC
CAACCTGTACCTGAGCATGTTCTGGAGACTGGAACAGGGCCCAGCCGCCGCTATTGGCCTGAGCCTGGTC
ATCGGCATCGTGATGGCCGAGGTGCTGCGGAAGCTGGGCGCCGACAAAGTGCGCGTGAAGTGGCCCAACG
ACCTGTATCTGCAGGACCGGAAGCTGGCCGGCATCCTGGTGGAACTGACCGGCAAAACAGGCGACGCCGC
CCAGATCGTGATCGGCGCTGGCATCAACATGGCCATGCGGCGGGTGGAAGAGAGCGTGGTCAACCAGGGC
TGGATCACCCTGCAGGAAGCCGGCATCAACCTGGACCGGAACACCCTGGCCGCCATGCTGATCAGAGAGC
TGAGAGCCGCCCTGGAACTGTTCGAGCAGGAAGGCCTGGCCCCCTACCTGAGCAGATGGGAGAAGCTGGA
CAACTTCATCAACCGGCCCGTGAAACTGATCATCGGCGACAAAGAGATCTTCGGCATCAGCCGGGGCATC
GACAAGCAGGGGGCCCTGCTCCTGGAACAGGACGGCATCATCAAGCCCTGGATGGGCGGCGAGATCAGCC
TGCGGAGCGCCGAGAAGTGATGACTCGAGTCTAGAGGGCCCGTTTAAACCCGCTGATCAGCCTCGACTGT
GCCTTCTAGTTGCCAGCCATCTGTTGTTTGCCCCTCCCCCGTGCCTTCCTTGACCCTGGAAGGTGCCACT
CCCACTGTCCTTTCCTAATAAAATGAGGAAATTGCATCGCATTGTCTGAGTAGGTGTCATTCTATTCTGG
GGGGTGGGGTGGGGCAGGACAGCAAGGGGGAGGATTGGGAAGACAATAGCAGGCATGCTGGGGATGCGGT
GGGCTCTATGGCTTCTGAGGCGGAAAGAACCAGCTGGGGCTCTAGGGGGTATCCCC
[124 nt withheld, positions 6427-6550]
C
[91 nt withheld, positions 6552-6642]
AGGGTGATGGTTCACGTACCTAGAAGTTCCTATTCCGAAGTTCCTATTCTCTAGAAAGTATAGGAACTTC
CTTGGCCAAAAAGCCTGAACTCACCGCGACGTCTGTCGAGAAGTTTCTGATCGAAAAGTTCGACAGCGTC
TCCGACCTGATGCAGCTCTCGGAGGGCGAAGAATCTCGTGCTTTCAGCTTCGATGTAGGAGGGCGTGGAT
ATGTCCTGCGGGTAAATAGCTGCGCCGATGGTTTCTACAAAGATCGTTATGTTTATCGGCACTTTGCATC
GGCCGCGCTCCCGATTCCGGAAGTGCTTGACATTGGGGAATTCAGCGAGAGCCTGACCTATTGCATCTCC
CGCCGTGCACAGGGTGTCACGTTGCAAGACCTGCCTGAAACCGAACTGCCCGCTGTTCTGCAGCCGGTCG
CGGAGGCCATGGATGCGATCGCTGCGGCCGATCTTAGCCAGACGAGCGGGTTCGGCCCATTCGGACCGCA
AGGAATCGGTCAATACACTACATGGCGTGATTTCATATGCGCGATTGCTGATCCCCATGTGTATCACTGG
CAAACTGTGATGGACGACACCGTCAGTGCGTCCGTCGCGCAGGCTCTCGATGAGCTGATGCTTTGGGCCG
AGGACTGCCCCGAAGTCCGGCACCTCGTGCACGCGGATTTCGGCTCCAACAATGTCCTGACGGACAATGG
CCGCATAACAGCGGTCATTGACTGGAGCGAGGCGATGTTCGGGGATTCCCAATACGAGGTCGCCAACATC
TTCTTCTGGAGGCCGTGGTTGGCTTGTATGGAGCAGCAGACGCGCTACTTCGAGCGGAGGCATCCGGAGC
TTGCAGGATCGCCGCGGCTCCGGGCGTATATGCTCCGCATTGGTCTTGACCAACTCTATCAGAGCTTGGT
TGACGGCAATTTCGATGATGCAGCTTGGGCGCAGGGTCGATGCGACGCAATCGTCCGATCCGGAGCCGGG
ACTGTCGGGCGTACACAAATCGCCCGCAGAAGCGCGGCCGTCTGGACCGATGGCTGTGTAGAAGTACTCG
CCGATAGTGGAAACCGACGCCCCAGCACTCGTCCGAGGGCAAAGGAATAGCACGTACTACGAGATTTCGA
TTCCACCGCCGCCTTCTATGAAAGGTTGGGCTTCGGAATCGTTTTCCGGGACGCCGGCTGGATGATCCTC
CAGCGCGGGGATCTCATGCTGGAGTTCTTCGCCCACCCCAACTTGTTTATTGCAGCTTATAATGGTTACA
AATAAAGCAATAGCATCACAAATTTCACAAATAAAGCATTTTTTTCACTGCATTCTAGTTGTGGTTTGTC
CAAACTCATCAATGTATCTTATCATGTCTGTATACCGTCGACCTCTAGCTAGAGCTTGGCGTAATCATGG
TCATAGCTGTTTCCTGTGTGAAATTGTTATCCGCTCACAATTCCACACAACATACGAGCCGGAAGCATAA
AGTGTAAAGCCTGGGGTGCCTAATGAGTGAGCTAACTCACATTAATTGCGTTGCGCTCACTGCCCGCTTT
CCAGTCGGGAAACCTGTCGTGCCAGCTGCATTAATGAATCGGCCAACGCGCGGGGAGAGGCGGTT
